Addgene plasmid #139350: pRC/CMV-TYK2P1104A-VSV
Purpose: Expression of the TYK2-P1104A variant, rs34536443
Depositing lab: Sandra Pellegrini. Depositing organization: Institut Pasteur. Publication: Two rare disease-associated Tyk2 variants are catalytically impaired but signaling competent. Li Z, Gakovic M, Ragimbeau J, Eloranta ML, Ronnblom L, Michel F, Pellegrini S. J Immunol. 2013 Mar 1;190(5):2335-44. doi: 10.4049/jimmunol.1203118. Epub 2013 Jan 28. PubMed 23359498.
Backbone
  Vector backbone: pRC/CMV
  Vector type: Mammalian Expression
  Selectable markers: Neomycin (select with G418)
Growth in bacteria
  Bacterial resistance: Ampicillin, 100 μg/mL
  Growth temperature: 37°C
  Growth strain: DH5alpha
  Copy number: High Copy
Gene/Insert
  Gene/Insert name: TYK2 cDNA with 267nt of 5' UTR
  Species: H. sapiens (human)
  Mutation: V362F-P1104A
  Entrez Gene: TYK2 (a.k.a. IMD35, JTK1)
  Promoter: CMV
  Tag / fusion protein: VSV (C terminal on insert)
  Cloning method: Restriction Enzyme; 5′ cloning site Unknown (unknown if destroyed)
  Sequencing primers: 5′ T7; 3′ Sp6
Terms and licenses: Academic/Nonprofit Terms; Industry Terms: Not Available to Industry
How to cite: pRC/CMV-TYK2P1104A-VSV was a gift from Sandra Pellegrini (Addgene plasmid # 139350 ; http://n2t.net/addgene:139350 ; RRID:Addgene_139350)
