[The description below was written by a language model from this plasmid's Addgene catalogue record and pLannotate feature annotations shown in this document.]
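Description:
pRC/CMV-TYK2P1104A-VSV is a mammalian expression plasmid built on the pRC/CMV backbone that drives production of a variant of human TYK2, the JAK-family tyrosine kinase involved in initiating type I interferon signalling. The insert is the TYK2 cDNA retaining 267 nt of its 5' UTR. It carries the P1104A substitution corresponding to the rs34536443 polymorphism, together with a V362F change also listed in the record, and a C-terminal VSV epitope tag for detection or immunoprecipitation. The tag is not separately annotated in the feature table, although the TYK2 coding sequence is. The table derives from a 9,435 nt sequence labelled as a partial NGS result, so it may not be fully complete.

Transcription is driven by the human CMV immediate-early enhancer and promoter and is terminated by the bovine growth hormone polyadenylation signal. T7 and SP6 phage promoters flank the insert and serve as sequencing primer sites; they could in principle support in vitro transcription. A second cassette, made up of the SV40 early promoter, the neo (aminoglycoside phosphotransferase) gene and the SV40 poly(A) signal, allows G418 selection of stably transfected mammalian cells. In E. coli the plasmid is maintained through a high-copy ColE1/pUC-type origin and selected with ampicillin via β-lactamase. An f1 origin is also present and permits single-stranded DNA production. Several short annotated fragments (ble, lacI, HIV-1 LTR, SV40 intron) look like backbone remnants or partial matches, not functional elements.

The plasmid is intended for expressing the disease-associated P1104A TYK2 variant in mammalian cells. The associated publication describes such rare variants as catalytically impaired but still competent for signalling.
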