Features (pLannotate 1.2.2; 23 found; start..end, strand, type, name):
    273..3833    +  CDS            TYK2: TYK2_HUMAN - Experimental evidence at protein level: Swiss-Prot protein existence level 1. Probably involved in intracellular signal transduction by being involved in the initiation of type I IFN signaling. Phosphorylates the interferon-alpha/beta receptor alpha chain. From Homo sapiens (Human).
   3925..3943    -  promoter       SP6 promoter: promoter for bacteriophage SP6 RNA polymerase
   3969..4193    +  polyA_signal   bGH poly(A) signal: bovine growth hormone polyadenylation signal
   4197..4218    +  promoter       SV40 promoter (fragment): SV40 enhancer and early promoter
   4239..4667    +  rep_origin     f1 ori (sequence partly withheld): f1 bacteriophage origin of replication; arrow indicates direction of (+) strand synthesis
   4753..4771    -  misc_feature   MCS (fragment): pUC18/19 multiple cloning site
   4780..5109    +  promoter       SV40 promoter: SV40 enhancer and early promoter
   5176..5967    +  CDS            neo: KKA2_KLEPN - Also known as kan, nptII. Experimental evidence at protein level: Swiss-Prot protein existence level 1. Resistance to kanamycin, neomycin, paromomycin, ribostamycin, butirosin and gentamicin B. From Klebsiella pneumoniae.
   5991..6149    +  CDS            ble (fragment): BLE_KLEPN - Experimental evidence at protein level: Swiss-Prot protein existence level 1. Binding protein with a strong affinity to the bleomycin family of antibiotics. Binds to CL990; an antimitotic-antibiotic compound. From Klebsiella pneumoniae.
   6144..6278    +  polyA_signal   SV40 poly(A) signal: SV40 polyadenylation signal
   6333..6349    -  protein_bind   lac operator: The lac repressor binds to the lac operator to inhibit transcription in E. coli. This inhibition can be relieved by adding lactose or isopropyl-β-D-thiogalactopyranoside (IPTG). lac repressor encoded by lacI
   6357..6387    -  promoter       lac promoter: promoter for the E. coli lac operon
   6402..6423    -  protein_bind   CAP binding site: CAP binding activates transcription in the presence of cAMP. E. coli catabolite activator protein
   6436..6528    -  CDS            lacI (fragment): lac repressor; lacI; The lac repressor binds to the lac operator to inhibit transcription in E. coli. This inhibition can be relieved by adding lactose or isopropyl-β-D-thiogalactopyranoside (IPTG).
   6711..7299    -  rep_origin     ori: high-copy-number ColE1/pMB1/pBR322/pUC origin of replication
   7470..8330    -  CDS            AmpR: β-lactamase; bla; confers resistance to ampicillin, carbenicillin, and related antibiotics
   8331..8435    -  promoter       AmpR promoter: bla
   8494..8546    -  misc_feature   bom (fragment): basis of mobility region from pBR322
   8701..9080    +  enhancer       CMV enhancer: human cytomegalovirus immediate early enhancer
   9081..9284    +  promoter       CMV promoter: human cytomegalovirus (CMV) immediate early promoter
   9280..9313    +  LTR            5' LTR (truncated) (fragment): truncated 5' long terminal repeat (LTR) from HIV-1
   9329..9347    +  promoter       T7 promoter: promoter for bacteriophage T7 RNA polymerase
   9393..9434    +  intron         SV40 intron (fragment): modified SV40 intron with splice donor and acceptor sites
>Addgene plasmid #139350 | pRC/CMV-TYK2P1104A-VSV | addgene full sequence | sequence record 275741 | Addgene Partial NGS Result
CCCCCAAGAAGCCGCGGGGACTGGCTGCGCTTGACAGGCTGCACTTGGATGGGAGCACCTGGTGCCTCGG
GACTGCTCCGATGCCCGGGTCTGTGCTGAATGTGTAATATGCGGAACTATATTGAAACATTACAACCATC
TTTTGATGGCAACACCCTGAGGACCTCCCTTTTCCAGATGGGGAAACTGAGGCCCAGAATTGCTAAGTGG
CTTGCTTGAGTTGACACAGGGAGCTCCAGGACTCACCCTCAGCTGAGCCACCTGCCGGGAGCATGCCTCT
GCGCCACTGGGGGATGGCCAGGGGCAGTAAGCCCGTTGGGGATGGAGCCCAGCCCATGGCTGCCATGGGA
GGCCTGAAGGTGCTTCTGCACTGGGCTGGTCCAGGCGGCGGGGAGCCCTGGGTCACTTTCAGTGAGTCAT
CGCTGACAGCTGAGGAAGTCTGCATCCACATTGCACATAAAGTTGGTATCACTCCTCCTTGCTTCAATCT
CTTTGCCCTCTTCGATGCTCAGGCCCAAGTCTGGTTGCCCCCAAACCACATCCTAGAGATCCCCAGAGAT
GCAAGCCTGATGCTATATTTCCGCATAAGGTTTTATTTCCGGAACTGGCATGGCATGAATCCTCGGGAAC
CGGCTGTGTACCGTTGTGGGCCCCCAGGAACCGAGGCATCCTCAGATCAGACAGCACAGGGGATGCAACT
CCTGGACCCAGCCTCATTTGAGTACCTCTTTGAGCAGGGCAAGCATGAGTTTGTGAATGACGTGGCATCA
CTGTGGGAGCTGTCGACCGAGGAGGAGATCCACCACTTTAAGAATGAGAGCCTGGGCATGGCCTTTCTGC
ACCTCTGTCACCTCGCTCTCCGCCATGGCATCCCCCTGGAGGAGGTGGCCAAGAAGACCAGCTTCAAGGA
CTGCATCCCGCGCTCCTTCCGCCGGCATATCCGGCAGCACAGCGCCCTGACCCGGCTGCGCCTTCGGAAC
GTCTTCCGCAGGTTCCTGCGGGACTTCCAGCCGGGCCGACTCTCCCAGCAGATGGTCATGGTCAAATACC
TAGCCACACTCGAGCGGCTGGCACCCCGCTTCGGCACAGAGCGTGTGCCCGTGTGCCACCTGAGGCTGCT
GGCCCAGGCCGAGGGGGAGCCCTGCTACATCCGGGACAGTGGGGTGGCCCCTACAGACCCTGGCCCTGAG
TCTGCTGCTGGGCCCCCAACCCACGAGGTGCTGGTGACAGGCACTGGTGGCATCCAGTGGTGGCCAGTAG
AGGAGGAGGTGAACAAGGAGGAGGGTTCTAGTGGCAGCAGTGGCAGGAACCCCCAAGCCAGCCTGTTTGG
GAAGAAGGCCAAGGCTCACAAGGCATTCGGCCAGCCGGCAGACAGGCCGCGGGAGCCACTGTGGGCCTAC
TTCTGTGACTTCCGGGACATCACCCACGTGGTGCTGAAAGAGCACTGTGTCAGCATCCACCGGCAGGACA
ACAAGTGCCTGGAGCTGAGCTTGCCTTCCCGGGCTGCGGCGCTGTCCTTCGTGTCGCTGGTGGACGGCTA
TTTCCGCCTGACGGCCGACTCCAGCCACTACCTGTGCCACGAGGTGGCTCCCCCACGGCTGGTGATGAGC
ATCCGGGATGGGATCCACGGACCCCTGCTGGAGCCATTTGTGCAGGCCAAGCTGCGGCCCGAGGACGGCC
TGTACCTCATTCACTGGAGCACCAGCCACCCCTACCGCCTGATCCTCACAGTGGCCCAGCGTAGCCAGGC
ACCAGACGGCATGCAGAGCTTGCGGCTCCGAAAGTTCCCCATTGAGCAGCAGGACGGGGCCTTCGTGCTG
GAGGGCTGGGGCCGGTCCTTCCCCAGCGTTCGGGAACTTGGGGCTGCCTTGCAGGGCTGCTTGCTGAGGG
CCGGGGATGACTGCTTCTCTCTGCGTCGCTGTTGCCTGCCCCAACCAGGAGAAACCTCCAATCTCATCAT
CATGCGGGGGGCTCGGGCCAGCCCCAGGACACTCAACCTCAGCCAGCTCAGCTTCCACCGGGTTGACCAG
AAGGAGATCACCCAGCTGTCCCACTTGGGCCAGGGCACAAGGACCAACGTGTATGAGGGCCGCCTGCGAG
TGGAGGGCAGCGGGGACCCTGAGGAGGGCAAGATGGATGACGAGGACCCCCTCGTGCCTGGCAGGGACCG
TGGGCAGGAGCTACGAGTGGTGCTCAAAGTGCTGGACCCTAGTCACCATGACATCGCCCTGGCCTTCTAC
GAGACAGCCAGCCTCATGAGCCAGGTCTCCCACACGCACCTGGCCTTCGTGCATGGCGTCTGTGTGCGCG
GCCCTGAAAATATCATGGTGACAGAGTACGTGGAGCACGGACCCCTGGATGTGTGGCTGCGGAGGGAGCG
GGGCCATGTGCCCATGGCTTGGAAGATGGTGGTGGCCCAGCAGCTGGCCAGCGCCCTCAGCTACCTGGAG
AACAAGAACCTGGTTCATGGTAATGTGTGTGGCCGGAACATCCTGCTGGCCCGGCTGGGGTTGGCAGAGG
GCACCAGCCCCTTCATCAAGCTGAGTGATCCTGGCGTGGGCCTGGGCGCCCTCTCCAGGGAGGAGCGGGT
GGAGAGGATCCCCTGGCTGGCCCCCGAATGCCTACCAGGTGGGGCCAACAGCCTAAGCACCGCCATGGAC
AAGTGGGGGTTTGGCGCCACCCTCCTGGAGATCTGCTTTGACGGAGAGGCCCCTCTGCAGAGCCGCAGTC
CCTCCGAGAAGGAGCATTTCTACCAGAGGCAGCACCGGCTGCCCGAGCCCTCCTGCCCACAGCTGGCCAC
ACTCACCAGCCAGTGTCTGACCTATGAGCCAACCCAGAGGCCATCATTCCGCACCATCCTGCGTGACCTC
ACCCGGCTGCAGCCCCACAATCTTGCTGACGTCTTGACTGTGAACCCGGACTCACCGGCGTCGGACCCTA
CGGTTTTCCACAAGCGCTATTTGAAAAAGATCCGAGATCTGGGCGAGGGTCACTTCGGCAAGGTCAGCTT
GTACTGCTACGATCCGACCAACGACGGCACTGGCGAGATGGTGGCGGTGAAAGCCCTCAAGGCAGACTGC
GGCCCCCAGCACCGCTCGGGCTGGAAGCAGGAGATTGACATTCTGCGCACGCTCTACCACGAGCACATCA
TCAAGTACAAGGGCTGCTGCGAGGACCAAGGCGAGAAGTCGCTGCAGCTGGTCATGGAGTACGTGCCCCT
GGGCAGCCTCCGAGACTACCTGCCCCGGCACAGCATCGGGCTGGCCCAGCTGCTGCTCTTCGCCCAGCAG
ATCTGCGAGGGCATGGCCTATCTGCACGCGCAGCACTACATCCACCGAGACCTAGCCGCGCGCAACGTGC
TGCTGGACAACGACAGGCTGGTCAAGATCGGGGACTTTGGCCTAGCCAAGGCCGTGCCCGAAGGCCACGA
GTACTACCGCGTGCGCGAGGATGGGGACAGCCCCGTGTTCTGGTATGCCCCAGAGTGCCTGAAGGAGTAT
AAGTTCTACTATGCGTCAGATGTCTGGTCCTTCGGGGTGACCCTGTATGAGCTGCTGACGCACTGTGACT
CCAGCCAGAGCGCCCCCACGAAATTCCTTGAGCTCATAGGCATTGCTCAGGGTCAGATGACAGTTCTGAG
ACTCACTGAGTTGCTGGAACGAGGGGAGAGGCTGCCACGGCCCGACAAATGTCCCTGTGAGGTCTATCAT
CTCATGAAGAACTGCTGGGAGACAGAGGCGTCCTTTCGCCCAACCTTCGAGAACCTCATACCCATTCTGA
AGACAGTCCATGAGAAGTACCAAGGCCAGGCCCCTTCAGTGTTCAGCGTGTGCCCCCGGGAGGGCCCACC
AGGCCCATACACCGACATCGAGATGAACCGGCTGGGCAAGTAAAGATCTAAGGTACCAATCTAGAGGGCC
CTATTCTATAGTGTCACCTAAATGCTAGAGCTCGCTGATCAGCCTCGACTGTGCCTTCTAGTTGCCAGCC
ATCTGTTGTTTGCCCCTCCCCCGTGCCTTCCTTGACCCTGGAAGGTGCCACTCCCACTGTCCTTTCCTAA
TAAAATGAGGAAATTGCATCGCATTGTCTGAGTAGGTGTCATTCTATTCTGGGGGGTGGGGTGGGGCAGG
ACAGCAAGGGGGAGGATTGGGAAGACAATAGCAGGCATGCTGGGGATGCGGTGGGCTCTATGGCTTCTGA
GGCGGAAAGAACCAGCTGGGGCTCGAGGGGGGATCCCC
[124 nt withheld, positions 4239-4362]
C
[91 nt withheld, positions 4364-4454]
A
[49 nt withheld, positions 4456-4504]
CCTTTGACGTTGGAGTCCACGTTCTTT
[37 nt withheld, positions 4532-4568]
ACCCTATCTCGGTCTATTCTTTTGATTTATAAGGGATTTTGCCGATTTCGGCCTATTGGTTAAAAAATGA
GCTGATTTAACAAAAATTTAACGCGAATTTTAACAAAATATTAACGCTTACAATTTAAATATTTGCTTAT
ACAATCT
[37 nt withheld, positions 4716-4752]
GGGTACCGAGCTCGAATTCTGTGGAATGTGTGTCAGTTAGGGTGTGGAAAGTCCCCAGGCTCCCCAGCAG
GCAGAAGTATGCAAAGCATGCATCTCAATTAGTCAGCAACCAGGTGTGGAAAGTCCCCAGGCTCCCCAGC
AGGCAGAAGTATGCAAAGCATGCATCTCAATTAGTCAGCAACCATAGTCCCGCCCCTAACTCCGCCCATC
CCGCCCCTAACTCCGCCCAGTTCCGCCCATTCTCCGCCCCATGGCTGACTAATTTTTTTTATTTATGCAG
AGGCCGAGGCCGCCTCGGCCTCTGAGCTATTCCAGAAGTAGTGAGGAGGCTTTTTTGGAGGCCTAGGCTT
TTGCAAAAAGCTCCCGGGAGCTTGGATATCCATTTTCGGATCTGATCAAGAGACAGGATGAGGATCGTTT
CGCATGATTGAACAAGATGGATTGCACGCAGGTTCTCCGGCCGCTTGGGTGGAGAGGCTATTCGGCTATG
ACTGGGCACAACAGACAATCGGCTGCTCTGATGCCGCCGTGTTCCGGCTGTCAGCGCAGGGGCGCCCGGT
TCTTTTTGTCAAGACCGACCTGTCCGGTGCCCTGAATGAACTGCAGGACGAGGCAGCGCGGCTATCGTGG
CTGGCCACGACGGGCGTTCCTTGCGCAGCTGTGCTCGACGTTGTCACTGAAGCGGGAAGGGACTGGCTGC
TATTGGGCGAAGTGCCGGGGCAGGATCTCCTGTCATCTCACCTTGCTCCTGCCGAGAAAGTATCCATCAT
GGCTGATGCAATGCGGCGGCTGCATACGCTTGATCCGGCTACCTGCCCATTCGACCACCAAGCGAAACAT
CGCATCGAGCGAGCACGTACTCGGATGGAAGCCGGTCTTGTCGATCAGGATGATCTGGACGAAGAGCATC
AGGGGCTCGCGCCAGCCGAACTGTTCGCCAGGCTCAAGGCGCGCATGCCCGACGGCGAGGATCTCGTCGT
GACCCATGGCGATGCCTGCTTGCCGAATATCATGGTGGAAAATGGCCGCTTTTCTGGATTCATCGACTGT
GGCCGGCTGGGTGTGGCGGACCGCTATCAGGACATAGCGTTGGCTACCCGTGATATTGCTGAAGAGCTTG
GCGGCGAATGGGCTGACCGCTTCCTCGTGCTTTACGGTATCGCCGCTCCCGATTCGCAGCGCATCGCCTT
CTATCGCCTTCTTGACGAGTTCTTCTGAGCGGGACTCTGGGGTTCGAAATGACCGACCAAGCGACGCCCA
ACCTGCCATCACGAGATTTCGATTCCACCGCCGCCTTCTATGAAAGGTTGGGCTTCGGAATCGTTTTCCG
GGACGCCGGCTGGATGATCCTCCAGCGCGGGGATCTCATGCTGGAGTTCTTCGCCCACCCCAACTTGTTT
ATTGCAGCTTATAATGGTTACAAATAAAGCAATAGCATCACAAATTTCACAAATAAAGCATTTTTTTCAC
TGCATTCTAGTTGTGGTTTGTCCAAACTCATCAATGTATCTTATCATGTCTGGATCCGTCGACCTCGAGA
GCTTGGCGTAATCATGGTCATAGCTGTTTCCTGTGTGAAATTGTTATCCGCTCACAATTCCACACAACAT
ACGAGCCGGAAGCATAAAGTGTAAAGCCTGGGGTGCCTAATGAGTGAGCTAACTCACATTAATTGCGTTG
CGCTCACTGCCCGCTTTCCAGTCGGGAAACCTGTCGTGCCAGCTGCATTAATGAATCGGCCAACGCGCGG
GGAGAGGCGGTTTGCGTATTGGGCGCTCTTCCGCTTCCTCGCTCACTGACTCGCTGCGCTCGGTCGTTCG
GCTGCGGCGAGCGGTATCAGCTCACTCAAAGGCGGTAATACGGTTATCCACAGAATCAGGGGATAACGCA
GGAAAGAACATGTGAGCAAAAGGCCAGCAAAAGGCCAGGAACCGTAAAAAGGCCGCGTTGCTGGCGTTTT
TCCATAGGCTCCGCCCCCCTGACGAGCATCACAAAAATCGACGCTCAAGTCAGAGGTGGCGAAACCCGAC
AGGACTATAAAGATACCAGGCGTTTCCCCCTGGAAGCTCCCTCGTGCGCTCTCCTGTTCCGACCCTGCCG
CTTACCGGATACCTGTCCGCCTTTCTCCCTTCGGGAAGCGTGGCGCTTTCTCATAGCTCACGCTGTAGGT
ATCTCAGTTCGGTGTAGGTCGTTCGCTCCAAGCTGGGCTGTGTGCACGAACCCCCCGTTCAGCCCGACCG
CTGCGCCTTATCCGGTAACTATCGTCTTGAGTCCAACCCGGTAAGACACGACTTATCGCCACTGGCAGCA
GCCACTGGTAACAGGATTAGCAGAGCGAGGTATGTAGGCGGTGCTACAGAGTTCTTGAAGTGGTGGCCTA
ACTACGGCTACACTAGAAGAACAGTATTTGGTATCTGCGCTCTGCTGAAGCCAGTTACCTTCGGAAAAAG
AGTTGGTAGCTCTTGATCCGGCAAACAAACCACCGCTGGTAGCGGTGGTTTTTTTGTTTGCAAGCAGCAG
ATTACGCGCAGAAAAAAAGGATCTCAAGAAGATCCTTTGATCTTTTCTACGGGGTCTGACGCTCAGTGGA
ACGAAAACTCACGTTAAGGGATTTTGGTCATGAGATTATCAAAAAGGATCTTCACCTAGATCCTTTTAAA
TTAAAAATGAAGTTTTAAATCAATCTAAAGTATATATGAGTAAACTTGGTCTGACAGTTACCAATGCTTA
ATCAGTGAGGCACCTATCTCAGCGATCTGTCTATTTCGTTCATCCATAGTTGCCTGACTCCCCGTCGTGT
AGATAACTACGATACGGGAGGGCTTACCATCTGGCCCCAGTGCTGCAATGATACCGCGAGACCCACGCTC
ACCGGCTCCAGATTTATCAGCAATAAACCAGCCAGCCGGAAGGGCCGAGCGCAGAAGTGGTCCTGCAACT
TTATCCGCCTCCATCCAGTCTATTAATTGTTGCCGGGAAGCTAGAGTAAGTAGTTCGCCAGTTAATAGTT
TGCGCAACGTTGTTGCCATTGCTACAGGCATCGTGGTGTCACGCTCGTCGTTTGGTATGGCTTCATTCAG
CTCCGGTTCCCAACGATCAAGGCGAGTTACATGATCCCCCATGTTGTGCAAAAAAGCGGTTAGCTCCTTC
GGTCCTCCGATCGTTGTCAGAAGTAAGTTGGCCGCAGTGTTATCACTCATGGTTATGGCAGCACTGCATA
ATTCTCTTACTGTCATGCCATCCGTAAGATGCTTTTCTGTGACTGGTGAGTACTCAACCAAGTCATTCTG
AGAATAGTGTATGCGGCGACCGAGTTGCTCTTGCCCGGCGTCAATACGGGATAATACCGCGCCACATAGC
AGAACTTTAAAAGTGCTCATCATTGGAAAACGTTCTTCGGGGCGAAAACTCTCAAGGATCTTACCGCTGT
TGAGATCCAGTTCGATGTAACCCACTCGTGCACCCAACTGATCTTCAGCATCTTTTACTTTCACCAGCGT
TTCTGGGTGAGCAAAAACAGGAAGGCAAAATGCCGCAAAAAAGGGAATAAGGGCGACACGGAAATGTTGA
ATACTCATACTCTTCCTTTTTCAATATTATTGAAGCATTTATCAGGGTTATTGTCTCATGAGCGGATACA
TATTTGAATGTATTTAGAAAAATAAACAAATAGGGGTTCCGCGCACATTTCCCCGAAAAGTGCCACCTGA
CGTCGACGGATCGGGAGATCTCCCGATCCCCTATGGTGCACTCTCAGTACAATCTGCTCTGATGCCGCAT
AGTTAAGCCAGTATCTGCTCCCTGCTTGTGTGTTGGAGGTCGCTGAGTAGTGCGCGAGCAAAATTTAAGC
TACAACAAGGCAAGGCTTGACCGACAATTGCATGAAGAATCTGCTTAGGGTTAGGCGTTTTGCGCTGCTT
CGCGATGTACGGGCCAGATATACGCGTTGACATTGATTATTGACTAGTTATTAATAGTAATCAATTACGG
GGTCATTAGTTCATAGCCCATATATGGAGTTCCGCGTTACATAACTTACGGTAAATGGCCCGCCTGGCTG
ACCGCCCAACGACCCCCGCCCATTGACGTCAATAATGACGTATGTTCCCATAGTAACGCCAATAGGGACT
TTCCATTGACGTCAATGGGTGGAGTATTTACGGTAAACTGCCCACTTGGCAGTACATCAAGTGTATCATA
TGCCAAGTACGCCCCCTATTGACGTCAATGACGGTAAATGGCCCGCCTGGCATTATGCCCAGTACATGAC
CTTATGGGACTTTCCTACTTGGCAGTACATCTACGTATTAGTCATCGCTATTACCATGGTGATGCGGTTT
TGGCAGTACATCAATGGGCGTGGATAGCGGTTTGACTCACGGGGATTTCCAAGTCTCCACCCCATTGACG
TCAATGGGAGTTTGTTTTGGCACCAAAATCAACGGGACTTTCCAAAATGTCGTAACAACTCCGCCCCATT
GACGCAAATGGGCGGTAGGCGTGTACGGTGGGAGGTCTATATAAGCAGAGCTCTCTGGCTAACTAGAGAA
CCCACTGCTTACTGGCTTATCGAAATTAATACGACTCACTATAGGGAGACCCAAGCTTGTCGAGGAACTG
AAAAACCAGAAAGTTAACTGGTAAGTTTAGTCTTTTTGTCTTTTATTTCAGGTCCCGGATCCC
